>Addgene plasmid #31607 | pKin1A | depositor full sequence | sequence record 14492 | Author sequence
TAGTTATTAATAGTAATCAATTACGGGGTCATTAGTTCATAGCCCATATATGGAGTTCCGCGTTACATAA
CTTACGGTAAATGGCCCGCCTGGCTGACCGCCCAACGACCCCCGCCCATTGACGTCAATAATGACGTATG
TTCCCATAGTAACGCCAATAGGGACTTTCCATTGACGTCAATGGGTGGAGTATTTACGGTAAACTGCCCA
CTTGGCAGTACATCAAGTGTATCATATGCCAAGTACGCCCCCTATTGACGTCAATGACGGTAAATGGCCC
GCCTGGCATTATGCCCAGTACATGACCTTATGGGACTTTCCTACTTGGCAGTACATCTACGTATTAGTCA
TCGCTATTACCATGGTGATGCGGTTTTGGCAGTACATCAATGGGCGTGGATAGCGGTTTGACTCACGGGG
ATTTCCAAGTCTCCACCCCATTGACGTCAATGGGAGTTTGTTTTGGCACCAAAATCAACGGGACTTTCCA
AAATGTCGTAACAACTCCGCCCCATTGACGCAAATGGGCGGTAGGCGTGTACGGTGGGAGGTCTATATAA
GCAGAGCTGGTTTAGTGAACCGTCAGATCCGCTAGCGCTACCGGAGTACACGCTACCCTTGCAGTCGGAG
ACGCTCCCAGCCCCTCGTCGTCGTCGACCACCATGGCGGAGACTAACAACGAATGCAGCATCAAGGTGCT
TTGCCGATTTCGGCCCCTGAACCAGGCCGAGATTCTGCGGGGGGACAAGTTCATCCCCATTTTCCAAGGG
GACGACAGCGTCATTATTGGGGGAAAGCCATATGTCTTTGACCGCGTCTTCCCCCCAAACACCACTCAGG
AGCAGGTTTACCACGCCTGTGCCATGCAGATCGTCAAAGACGTCCTTGCTGGTTACAATGGCACAATCTT
CGCTTATGGACAGACATCCTCAGGGAAAACGCATACCATGGAGGGGAAGCTGCACGACCCTCAGCTGATG
GGCATCATTCCCCGGATCGCTCGAGACATCTTCAACCACATCTACTCCATGGATGAGAACCTTGAATTCC
ACATTAAGGTATCTTACTTCGAGATTTACCTGGATAAGATCCGTGACCTTTTGGATGTGACCAAGACGAA
CCTGTCCGTGCATGAGGACAAAAACCGGGTGCCGTTTGTCAAGGGTTGTACCGAACGCTTTGTGTCCAGC
CCAGAGGAGATTCTGGATGTGATCGATGAGGGGAAGTCCAACCGTCACGTAGCTGTCACCAACATGAACG
AGCACAGTTCTCGGAGCCACAGCATCTTCCTCATCAACATCAAGCAGGAGAACGTAGAGACCGAGCAGAA
GCTCAGCGGGAAGCTGTACCTCGTGGATCTGGCCGGAAGCGAGAAGGTCAGCAAGACAGGGGCAGAGGGA
GCCGTTCTGGACGAGGCAAAGAATATCAACAAGTCGCTGTCGGCCCTGGGGAACGTGATCTCTGCACTGG
CAGAGGGCACCAAAAGCTACGTGCCGTACCGCGACAGCAAAATGACGAGGATTCTCCAGGACTCTCTGGG
AGGGAACTGCAGGACTACCATGTTCATCTGCTGCTCGCCGTCCAGCTACAATGACGCAGAGACCAAGTCC
ACGCTCATGTTTGGACAGCGGGCGAAGACCATCAAGAACACTGCCTCAGTGAATCTGGAGCTGACTGCTG
AGCAGTGGAAGAAGAAGTATGAGAAGGAGAAGGAGAAGACCAAGGCCCAGAAGGAGACAATTGCGAAGCT
AGAGGCTGAGCTTAGCCGGTGGCGCAATGGAGAGAATGTGCCTGAGACTGAGCGCCTGGCTGGAGAGGAC
TCAGCTCTGGGAGCTGAGCTCTGCGAGGAGACCCCTGTGAATGACAACTCATCCATTGTGGTACGCATCG
CACCTGAGGAAAGGCAGAAATATGAGGAAGAGATCCGCCGTCTCTACAAGCAGCTTGATGACAAGGATGA
TGAGATCAACCAGCAGAGCCAGCTCATTGAGAAGCTGAAGCAGCAGATGCTGGACCAGGAAGAGCTGCTC
GTGTCCACTCGGGGAGACAACGAGAAGGTCCAGCGGGAGCTTAGCCACCTGCAGTCCGAGAACGATGCTG
CGAAGGACGAGGTGAAGGAAGTGCTGCAGGCCCTAGAGGAGCTGGCGGTCAACTACGACCAGAAGTCCCA
GGAGGTGGAGGAGAAGAGCCAGCAGAACCAGCTGCTGGTGGACGAGCTGTCCCAGAAAGTGGCCACCATG
CTGTCCCTGGAGTCCGAGCTACAGCGGCTCCAGGAGGTCAGTGGACACCAGCGAAAGCGGATCGCTGAGG
TGCTGAATGGGCTGATGAGGGACCTGAGTGAGTTCAGTGTCATCGTGGGCAACGGCGAGATTAAGCTGCC
CGTGGAGATCAGTGGGGCCATCGAGGAGGAGTTCACGGTGGCCCGGCTCTACATCAGCAAGATCAAGTCG
GAGGTGAAGTCCGTGGTTAAGCGATGTCGGCAGCTGGAGAACCTCCAGGTGGAGTGTCATCGCAAGATGG
AGGTGACCGGTAGGGAGCTGTCATCTTGCCAACTGCTCATCTCACAGCATGAGGCCAAGATCCGTTCACT
CACGGAGTACATGCAGACTGTGGAGTTGAAGAAACGGCACCTGGAAGAGTCCTACGACTCCCTGAGCGAT
GAGCTTGCCAGGCTCCAGGCGCACGAAACTGTACACGAGGTAGCTCTGAAAGACAAGGAGCCAGACACAC
AGGACGCGGAGGAGGTGAAGAAGGCCCTGGAACTACAGATGGAGAATCACCGTGAGGCCCATCACCGGCA
GCTGGCCCGCCTCCGGGATGAGATTAATGAGAAACAGAAAACCATTGATGAGCTGAAAGACCTGAACCAG
AAGCTCCAGTTAGAGCTGGAGAAGCTTCAGGCCGACTATGAGAGGCTGAAGAATGAAGAGAACGAGAAGA
GCGCCAAGCTCCAGGAGCTGACATTTCTGTATGAGCGACATGAGCAGTCCAAGCAGGACCTCAAGGGGCT
GGAGGAGACAGTTGCCCGTGAACTCCAGACCCTCCACAACCTTCGCAAGCTGTTCGTTCAAGACGTCACG
ACTCGAGTCAAGAAAAGTGCAGAAATGGAGCCCGAGGACAGTGGGGGGATTCATTCCCAAAAGCAGAAGA
TCTCCTTTCTTGAGAACAACCTGGAACAGCTTACAAAGGTTCACAAACAGCTGGTACGTGACAATGCAGA
TCTGCGTTGTGAGCTTCCTAAATTGGAAAAACGACTTCGGGCTACGGCTGAGAGAGTTAAGGCCCTGGAG
GGTGCACTGAAGGAGGCCAAGGAGGGCGCTATGAAGGACAAGCGTAGATACCAGCAGGAGGTGGACCGCA
TCAAAGAAGCCGTGCGGTACAAGAGCTCCGGCAAGCGGGGCCATTCTGCCCAGATCGCTAAGCCTGTGAG
GCCTGGCCACTATCCTGCCTCCTCACCCACCAACCCCTACGGCACCCGGAGCCCCGAGTGTATCAGCTAC
ACCAACAACCTCTTCCAGAACTACCAGAACCTGCACCTGCAGGCTGCGCCTAGCTCCACTTCAGATATGT
ACTTTGCCAGCAGCGGAGCCACATCTGTTGCCCCCTTGGCTTCCTACCAGAAGGCCAACATGGACAATGG
AAATGCCACAGATATCAACGACAACAGGAGTGACCTGCCGTGTGGCTATGAGGCTGAGGACCAGGCCAAG
CTTTTCCCTCTCCACCAAGAGACAGCAGCCAGCTAACTCCCAACCCTGGCCACATATCTGCACTTTCAGG
TAGCTGCAGGCCACTTCCCTCCCTAGCCCCAGCCTCCTCCTGTCTGGCCATGGCTGCTTCTCCTGTTCAT
GTGTATGTGTATATGTTTGTATGTGTCTGTATGTGTGTGTTGTGTGTGCATGAGTGTACCCACATCAGGA
GGCCAAGGTTAGTAGGTGTGGGTGTCTTCATCTGTGTGTGTGTGTGTGTGCGCGCTCACATCCACAGGCC
AGCCTTGGTGTGGGTGTCTTCCTCTCTCACTTTCCATCTTACTTTTTGAGGTCTCTCACAGAACCTGGAG
CTTGCTGTTTTGGGGTAGACTGGCTGGTCAGTCACCTCCCCACCCTCCCTCTGTCCCACCCCACCCCCCA
TATCTGCCCATTTCTGTCCCCTGGGGTACTGGGGATCCACCGGATCTAGATAACTGATCATAATCAGCCA
TACCACATTTGTAGAGGTTTTACTTGCTTTAAAAAACCTCCCACACCTCCCCCTGAACCTGAAACATAAA
ATGAATGCAATTGTTGTTGTTAACTTGTTTATTGCAGCTTATAATGGTTACAAATAAAGCAATAGCATCA
CAAATTTCACAAATAAAGCATTTTTTTCACTGCATTCTAGTTGTGGTTTGTCCAAACTCATCAATGTATC
TTAACGCGTAAATTGTAAGCGTTAATATTTTGTTAAAATTCGCGTTAAATTTTTGTTAAATCAGCTCATT
TTTTAACCAATAGGCCGAAATCGGCAAAATCCCTTATAAATCAAAAGAATAGACCGAGATAGGGT
[37 nt withheld, positions 4546-4582]
AAAGAACGTGGACTCCAACGTCAAAGG
[49 nt withheld, positions 4610-4658]
T
[91 nt withheld, positions 4660-4750]
G
[124 nt withheld, positions 4752-4875]
CAGGTGGCACTTTTCGGGGAAATGTGCGCGGAACCCCTATTTGTTTATTTTTCTAAATACATTCAAATAT
GTATCCGCTCATGAGACAATAACCCTGATAAATGCTTCAATAATATTGAAAAAGGAAGAGTCCTGAGGCG
GAAAGAACCAGCTGTGGAATGTGTGTCAGTTAGGGTGTGGAAAGTCCCCAGGCTCCCCAGCAGGCAGAAG
TATGCAAAGCATGCATCTCAATTAGTCAGCAACCAGGTGTGGAAAGTCCCCAGGCTCCCCAGCAGGCAGA
AGTATGCAAAGCATGCATCTCAATTAGTCAGCAACCATAGTCCCGCCCCTAACTCCGCCCATCCCGCCCC
TAACTCCGCCCAGTTCCGCCCATTCTCCGCCCCATGGCTGACTAATTTTTTTTATTTATGCAGAGGCCGA
GGCCGCCTCGGCCTCTGAGCTATTCCAGAAGTAGTGAGGAGGCTTTTTTGGAGGCCTAGGCTTTTGCAAA
GATCGATCAAGAGACAGGATGAGGATCGTTTCGCATGATTGAACAAGATGGATTGCACGCAGGTTCTCCG
GCCGCTTGGGTGGAGAGGCTATTCGGCTATGACTGGGCACAACAGACAATCGGCTGCTCTGATGCCGCCG
TGTTCCGGCTGTCAGCGCAGGGGCGCCCGGTTCTTTTTGTCAAGACCGACCTGTCCGGTGCCCTGAATGA
ACTGCAAGACGAGGCAGCGCGGCTATCGTGGCTGGCCACGACGGGCGTTCCTTGCGCAGCTGTGCTCGAC
GTTGTCACTGAAGCGGGAAGGGACTGGCTGCTATTGGGCGAAGTGCCGGGGCAGGATCTCCTGTCATCTC
ACCTTGCTCCTGCCGAGAAAGTATCCATCATGGCTGATGCAATGCGGCGGCTGCATACGCTTGATCCGGC
TACCTGCCCATTCGACCACCAAGCGAAACATCGCATCGAGCGAGCACGTACTCGGATGGAAGCCGGTCTT
GTCGATCAGGATGATCTGGACGAAGAGCATCAGGGGCTCGCGCCAGCCGAACTGTTCGCCAGGCTCAAGG
CGAGCATGCCCGACGGCGAGGATCTCGTCGTGACCCATGGCGATGCCTGCTTGCCGAATATCATGGTGGA
AAATGGCCGCTTTTCTGGATTCATCGACTGTGGCCGGCTGGGTGTGGCGGACCGCTATCAGGACATAGCG
TTGGCTACCCGTGATATTGCTGAAGAGCTTGGCGGCGAATGGGCTGACCGCTTCCTCGTGCTTTACGGTA
TCGCCGCTCCCGATTCGCAGCGCATCGCCTTCTATCGCCTTCTTGACGAGTTCTTCTGAGCGGGACTCTG
GGGTTCGAAATGACCGACCAAGCGACGCCCAACCTGCCATCACGAGATTTCGATTCCACCGCCGCCTTCT
ATGAAAGGTTGGGCTTCGGAATCGTTTTCCGGGACGCCGGCTGGATGATCCTCCAGCGCGGGGATCTCAT
GCTGGAGTTCTTCGCCCACCCTAGGGGGAGGCTAACTGAAACACGGAAGGAGACAATACCGGAAGGAACC
CGCGCTATGACGGCAATAAAAAGACAGAATAAAACGCACGGTGTTGGGTCGTTTGTTCATAAACGCGGGG
TTCGGTCCCAGGGCTGGCACTCTGTCGATACCCCACCGAGACCCCATTGGGGCCAATACGCCCGCGTTTC
TTCCTTTTCCCCACCCCACCCCCCAAGTTCGGGTGAAGGCCCAGGGCTCGCAGCCAACGTCGGGGCGGCA
GGCCCTGCCATAGCCTCAGGTTACTCATATATACTTTAGATTGATTTAAAACTTCATTTTTAATTTAAAA
GGATCTAGGTGAAGATCCTTTTTGATAATCTCATGACCAAAATCCCTTAACGTGAGTTTTCGTTCCACTG
AGCGTCAGACCCCGTAGAAAAGATCAAAGGATCTTCTTGAGATCCTTTTTTTCTGCGCGTAATCTGCTGC
TTGCAAACAAAAAAACCACCGCTACCAGCGGTGGTTTGTTTGCCGGATCAAGAGCTACCAACTCTTTTTC
CGAAGGTAACTGGCTTCAGCAGAGCGCAGATACCAAATACTGTCCTTCTAGTGTAGCCGTAGTTAGGCCA
CCACTTCAAGAACTCTGTAGCACCGCCTACATACCTCGCTCTGCTAATCCTGTTACCAGTGGCTGCTGCC
AGTGGCGATAAGTCGTGTCTTACCGGGTTGGACTCAAGACGATAGTTACCGGATAAGGCGCAGCGGTCGG
GCTGAACGGGGGGTTCGTGCACACAGCCCAGCTTGGAGCGAACGACCTACACCGAACTGAGATACCTACA
GCGTGAGCTATGAGAAAGCGCCACGCTTCCCGAAGGGAGAAAGGCGGACAGGTATCCGGTAAGCGGCAGG
GTCGGAACAGGAGAGCGCACGAGGGAGCTTCCAGGGGGAAACGCCTGGTATCTTTATAGTCCTGTCGGGT
TTCGCCACCTCTGACTTGAGCGTCGATTTTTGTGATGCTCGTCAGGGGGGCGGAGCCTATGGAAAAACGC
CAGCAACGCGGCCTTTTTACGGTTCCTGGCCTTTTGCTGGCCTTTTGCTCACATGTTCTTTCCTGCGTTA
TCCCCTGATTCTGTGGATAACCGTATTACCGCCATGCAT
Features (pLannotate 1.2.2; 13 found; start..end, strand, type, name):
     61..364     +  enhancer       CMV enhancer: human cytomegalovirus immediate early enhancer
    365..568     +  promoter       CMV promoter: human cytomegalovirus (CMV) immediate early promoter
    663..3743    +  CDS            Kif5a: KIF5A_MOUSE - Also known as Kiaa4086, Kif5, Nkhc1. Experimental evidence at protein level: Swiss-Prot protein existence level 1. Microtubule-dependent motor required for slow axonal transport of neurofilament proteins (NFH, NFM and NFL) (PubMed:12682084). Can induce formation of neurite-like membrane protrusions in non-neuronal cells in a ZFYVE27-dependent manner. The ZFYVE27-KIF5A complex contributes to the vesicular transport of VAPA, VAPB, SURF4, RAB11A, RAB11B and RTN3 proteins in neurons (PubMed:21976701). Required for anterograde axonal transportation of MAPK8IP3/JIP3 which is essential
   4185..4269    +  CDS            large T antigen (fragment): large T antigen from SV40 (simian virus 40)
   4292..4413    +  polyA_signal   SV40 poly(A) signal: SV40 polyadenylation signal
   4447..4875    -  rep_origin     f1 ori (sequence partly withheld): f1 bacteriophage origin of replication; arrow indicates direction of (+) strand synthesis
   4902..5006    +  promoter       AmpR promoter: bla
   5008..5365    +  promoter       SV40 promoter: SV40 enhancer and early promoter
   5400..6194    +  CDS            NeoR/KanR: aminoglycoside phosphotransferase from Tn5; aph(3')-II (or nptII); confers resistance to neomycin, kanamycin, and G418 (Geneticin®)
   6215..6367    +  CDS            ble (fragment): BLE_KLEPN - Experimental evidence at protein level: Swiss-Prot protein existence level 1. Binding protein with a strong affinity to the bleomycin family of antibiotics. Binds to CL990; an antimitotic-antibiotic compound. From Klebsiella pneumoniae.
   6426..6473    +  polyA_signal   HSV TK poly(A) signal: herpes simplex virus thymidine kinase polyadenylation signal (Cole and Stacy, 1985)
   6564..6580    -  polyA_signal   bGH poly(A) signal (fragment): bovine growth hormone polyadenylation signal
   6802..7390    +  rep_origin     ori: high-copy-number ColE1/pMB1/pBR322/pUC origin of replication
