[The description below was written by a language model from this plasmid's Addgene catalogue record and pLannotate feature annotations shown in this document.]
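Description:
pKin1A is a mammalian expression plasmid encoding untagged mouse kinesin-1A (KIF5A), built on the Clontech pEGFP-C1 backbone from which the EGFP coding region was deleted. The full sequence record is about 7.5 kb. The kinesin-1A cDNA, derived from an I.M.A.G.E./MGC clone, was inserted by restriction cloning between an AgeI site (destroyed in the process) and a BamHI site (retained). The catalogued insert is about 3.6 kb, of which the annotated Kif5a open reading frame occupies roughly 3.1 kb, so the rest is presumably flanking cDNA sequence. Transcription is driven by the human cytomegalovirus immediate early enhancer and promoter and terminated by the SV40 polyadenylation signal. Because EGFP was removed and no epitope tags are annotated, the motor protein should be expressed without a fluorescent fusion partner.

The plasmid replicates in E. coli at high copy from a ColE1/pUC-type origin and also carries an f1 phage origin for single-stranded DNA production. A single Tn5 aminoglycoside phosphotransferase (NeoR/KanR) gene serves both hosts. A bacterial bla promoter drives it for kanamycin selection in E. coli, and the SV40 enhancer/early promoter with an HSV TK polyadenylation signal drives it for G418 selection of transfected mammalian cells. The short large T antigen, ble and bGH poly(A) fragments in the feature table appear to be backbone remnants rather than functional elements.

KIF5A is a microtubule-dependent motor required for slow axonal transport of neurofilament proteins. The associated publication examines the coupling of kinesin-1A and dynein in bidirectional neurofilament transport, consistent with use of this construct to express or restore kinesin-1A in cultured cells.
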