Addgene plasmid #31607: pKin1A
Depositing lab: Anthony Brown. Depositing organization: Ohio State University. Publication: Tight functional coupling of kinesin-1A and dynein motors in the bidirectional transport of neurofilaments. Uchida A, Alami NH, Brown A. Mol Biol Cell. 2009 Dec . 20(23):4997-5006. 10.1091/mbc.e09-04-0304 PubMed 19812246.
Backbone
  Vector backbone: pEGFP-C1 (EGFP removed)
  Backbone manufacturer: Clontech
  Backbone size w/o insert (bp): 3940
  Modifications to backbone: Deleted EGFP (601-1390) from original pEGFP-C1 vector
  Vector type: Mammalian Expression
  Selectable markers: Neomycin (select with G418)
Growth in bacteria
  Bacterial resistance: Kanamycin, 50 μg/mL
  Growth temperature: 37°C
  Growth strain: DH5alpha
  Growth instructions: E. coli DH5α, 16hrs at 37C
  Copy number: High Copy
Gene/Insert
  Gene/Insert name: kinesin-1A (alt name: KIF5A)
  Species: M. musculus (mouse)
  Insert size (bp): 3564
  GenBank ID: BC058396
  Entrez Gene: Kif5a (a.k.a. D10Bwg0738e, Khc, Kif5, Kns, mKIAA4086)
  Promoter: CMV
  Cloning method: Restriction Enzyme; 5′ cloning site AgeI (destroyed during cloning); 3′ cloning site BamHI (not destroyed)
  Sequencing primers: 5′ specific sequence primer; 3′ specific sequence primer
Resource information
  A portion of this plasmid was derived from a plasmid made by: Kinesin-1A cDNA (GenBank accession BC058396, I.M.A.G.E. clone:6824963, MGC:67074) was obtained from American Type Culture Collection (Manassas, VA)
Terms and licenses: Academic/Nonprofit Terms; Industry Terms: Not Available to Industry
How to cite: pKin1A was a gift from Anthony Brown (Addgene plasmid # 31607 ; http://n2t.net/addgene:31607 ; RRID:Addgene_31607)
