>Addgene plasmid #31607 | pKin1A | addgene partial sequence | sequence record 37269 | CMV-F 5'-CGCAAATGGGCGGTAGGCGTG-3'
TTTAGCGAGCTGGTTTAGTGAACCGTCAGATCCGCTAGCGCTACCGGAGTACACGCTACCCTTGCAGTCG
GAGACGCTCCCAGCCCCTCGTCGTCGTCGACCACCATGGCGGAGACTAACAACGAATGCAGCATCAAGGT
GCTTTGCCGATTTCGGCCCCTGAACCAGGCCGAGATTCTGCGGGGGGACAAGTTCATCCCCATTTTCCAA
GGGGACGACAGCGTCATTATTGGGGGAAAGCCATATGTCTTTGACCGCGTCTTCCCCCCAAACACCACTC
AGGAGCAGGTTTACCACGCCTGTGCCATGCAGATCGTCAAAGACGTCCTTGCTGGTTACAATGGCACAAT
CTTCGCTTATGGACAGACATCCTCAGGGAAAACGCATACCATGGAGGGGAAGCTGCACGACCCTCAGCTG
ATGGGCATCATTCCCCGGATCGCTCGAGACATCTTCAACCACATCTACTCCATGGATGAGAACCTTGAAT
TCCACATTAAGGTATCTTACTTCGAGATTTACCTGGATAAGATCCGTGACCTTTTGGATGTGACCAAGAC
GAACCTGTCCGTGCATGAGGACAAAAACCGGGTGCCGTTTGTCAAGGGTTGTACCGAACGCTTTGTGTCC
AGCCCAGAGGAGATTCTGGATGTGATCGATGAGGGGAAGTCCAACCGTCACGTAGCTGTCACCAACATGA
ACGAGCACAGTTCTCGGAGCCACAGCATCTTCCTCATCAACATCAAGCAGGAGAACGTAGAGACCGAGCA
GAAGCTCAGCGGGAAGCTGTACCTCGTGGATCTGGCCGGAAGCGAGAAGGTCAGCAAGACAGGGGCAGAG
GGAGCCGTTCTGGACGAGGCAAAGAATATCAACAAGTCGCTGTCGGCCCTGGGGAACGTGATTTT
